>Addgene plasmid #29419 | pLenti6-DJ1-V5-C53A | addgene partial sequence | sequence record 34791 | 29419 with pBABE-3
CCGAGTACGCGTAGAATCGAGACCGAGGAGAGGGTTAGGGATAGGCTTACCTTCGAACCGCGGGCCCTCT
AGACTCGAGCGGCCGCCACTGTGCTGGATATCAACCACTTTGTACAAGAAAGCTGGGTCGAATTCGCCCT
TCTTGTCTTTAAGAACAAGTGGAGCCTTCACTTGAGCCGCCACCTCCTTGCCATTCAGGGCTTCAACAAT
TGCAAGCGCAAACTCGAAGCTGGTCCCAGGCCCCCGGCTTGTAAGAATCAGGCCGTCTTTTTCCACACGA
TTCTCAGAGTAGGTGTAATGACCTCCATTCATCATTTTGTCTTTAGCAAGAGGGTGTGTTGTAACTTTAC
TTCCAAAACCTATTTCATGAGCCAACAGAGCAGTAGGACCTGCACAGATGGCGGCTATCAGGCCCTTCCG
GTTTTCCTGCTCCTTCAGTATCTCCTTCACAGCAGCAGACTCAGATAAATTCTGTGCGCCCAGATTACCT
CCTGGTAGAACCACCACATCATATGGTCCCTCTTTTTTTGCATCTTCAAGGCTGGCATCAGGAGCAATGA
CCACATCACGGCTACACTGTACTGGGTCTTTTCCAGCCAGGCCTGCAACGGTGACCTTAATCCCAGCTCG
CCTCATGACATCTACAGGGATGACCGTCTCCATTTCCTCTGCTCCTTTAGCCAGGATGACCAGAGCTCTT
TTGGAAGCCATAAGGGCGAATTCGGAGCCTGCTTTTTTGTACAAACTTGTTGATATCTGCAGAATTCCAC
CACACTGGACTAGTGGATCCTCTAGAGTCGGTGTCTTCTATGGAGGTCAAAACAGC
