>Addgene plasmid #29419 | pLenti6-DJ1-V5-C53A | addgene partial sequence | sequence record 34792 | 29419 with CMV-F
TCGATCGCCTGGAGACGCCATCCACGCTGTTTTGACCTCCATAGAAGACACCGACTCTAGAGGATCCACT
AGTCCAGTGTGGTGGAATTCTGCAGATATCAACAAGTTTGTACAAAAAAGCAGGCTCCGAATTCGCCCTT
ATGGCTTCCAAAAGAGCTCTGGTCATCCTGGCTAAAGGAGCAGAGGAAATGGAGACGGTCATCCCTGTAG
ATGTCATGAGGCGAGCTGGGATTAAGGTCACCGTTGCAGGCCTGGCTGGAAAAGACCCAGTACAGTGTAG
CCGTGATGTGGTCATTGCTCCTGATGCCAGCCTTGAAGATGCAAAAAAAGAGGGACCATATGATGTGGTG
GTTCTACCAGGAGGTAATCTGGGCGCACAGAATTTATCTGAGTCTGCTGCTGTGAAGGAGATACTGAAGG
AGCAGGAAAACCGGAAGGGCCTGATAGCCGCCATCTGTGCAGGTCCTACTGCTCTGTTGGCTCATGAAAT
AGGTTTTGGAAGTAAAGTTACAACACACCCTCTTGCTAAAGACAAAATGATGAATGGAGGTCATTACACC
TACTCTGAGAATCGTGTGGAAAAAGACGGCCTGATTCTTACAAGCCGGGGGCCTGGGACCAGCTTCGAGT
TTGCGCTTGCAATTGTTGAAGCCCTGAATGGCAAGGAGGTGGCGGCTCAAGTGAAGGCTCCACTTGTTCT
TAAAGACAAGAAGGGCGAATTCGACCCAGCTTTCTTGTACAAAGTGGTTGATATCCAGCACAGTGGCGGC
CGCTCGAGTCTAG
