[The description below was written by a language model from this plasmid's Addgene catalogue record.]
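Description:
pLenti6-DJ1-V5-C53A is a lentiviral mammalian expression plasmid built on the commercial pLenti6/V5-DEST Gateway destination backbone (listed at about 9 kb without insert). It is maintained in bacteria as a high-copy plasmid under ampicillin selection, and the record specifies a recombination-deficient host strain (Stbl3), the usual choice for lentiviral vectors because it limits rearrangement between the long terminal repeats. No feature table accompanies the entry, so individual backbone elements such as the LTRs, packaging signal or any mammalian selection marker are not itemised. The promoter is also not explicitly stated, although the listed CMV forward sequencing primer indicates that a CMV promoter lies upstream of the insert.

The payload is the human DJ-1 coding sequence (gene PARK7), introduced by Gateway recombination and carrying a Cys53Ala substitution. The open reading frame is fused in frame to a C-terminal V5 epitope tag supplied by the backbone, which allows the exogenous protein to be detected or immunoprecipitated with anti-V5 antibodies and distinguished from endogenous DJ-1. PARK7 is associated with recessive early-onset parkinsonism, and its cysteine residues are of general interest in studies of the protein's response to oxidative stress. Replacing cysteine 53 with alanine removes the thiol at that position, so the construct fits use as a point mutant for comparison with wild-type or other cysteine-mutant versions, though the record does not spell out the intended experiment. As a lentiviral transfer vector, it can be used for direct transfection or packaged into viral particles to transduce mammalian cells for stable expression of the tagged mutant protein.
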