Addgene plasmid #29419: pLenti6-DJ1-V5-C53A
Depositing lab: Mark Cookson. Depositing organization: National Institute on Aging (NIA).
Backbone
  Vector backbone: pLenti6/V5-DEST
  Backbone manufacturer: Invitrogen
  Backbone size w/o insert (bp): 9000
  Vector type: Mammalian Expression, Lentiviral
Growth in bacteria
  Bacterial resistance: Ampicillin, 100 μg/mL
  Growth temperature: 37°C
  Growth strain: Stbl3
  Copy number: High Copy
Gene/Insert
  Gene/Insert name: DJ1
  Species: H. sapiens (human)
  Mutation: Cys53Ala
  GenBank ID: AF021819
  Entrez Gene: PARK7 (a.k.a. DJ-1, DJ1, GATD2, HEL-S-67p)
  Tag / fusion protein: V5 (C terminal on backbone)
  Cloning method: Gateway Cloning
  Sequencing primers: 5′ CMV-Fwd
Terms and licenses: Academic/Nonprofit Terms; Industry Terms: Not Available to Industry
How to cite: pLenti6-DJ1-V5-C53A was a gift from Mark Cookson (Addgene plasmid # 29419 ; http://n2t.net/addgene:29419 ; RRID:Addgene_29419)
